Addgene plasmid #42843: TAL3380
Depositing lab: Keith Joung. Depositing organization: Massachusetts General Hospital. Publication: Targeted gene disruption in somatic zebrafish cells using engineered TALENs. Sander JD, Cade L, Khayter C, Reyon D, Peterson RT, Joung JK, Yeh JR. Nat Biotechnol. 2011 Aug 5;29(8):697-8. doi: 10.1038/nbt.1934. PubMed 21822241.
Backbone
  Vector backbone: JDS70
  Backbone manufacturer: Addgene plasmid #32285
  Backbone size w/o insert (bp): 6447
  Vector type: Mammalian Expression ; T7
Growth in bacteria
  Bacterial resistance: Ampicillin, 100 μg/mL
  Growth temperature: 37°C
  Growth strain: XL1 Blue
  Copy number: High Copy
Gene/Insert
  Gene/Insert name: ZebrafishCommunity-tfe3a-left (alt name: tfe3a)
  Species: D. rerio (zebrafish)
  Insert size (bp): 1640
  Entrez Gene: tfe3a (a.k.a. cb873, MGC109815, zgc:109815)
  Promoter: CMV
  Tag / fusion protein: 3X Flag (N terminal on backbone); WT FOKI (C terminal on backbone)
  Cloning method: Restriction Enzyme; 5′ cloning site N/A (destroyed during cloning); 3′ cloning site N/A (destroyed during cloning)
  Sequencing primers: 5′ CMV-F; 3′ BGH-rev
Terms and licenses: Academic/Nonprofit Terms; Industry Terms: Not Available to Industry
Depositor comments: Target binding site: TAAAATAGCCAGTCAGA It is strongly recommended that users perform a diagnostic digest to verify this plasmid prior to use. For example, a double digest of the plasmid with BamHI and KpnI should result in two bands at 2.3kb and 5.8kb.
How to cite: TAL3380 was a gift from Keith Joung (Addgene plasmid # 42843 ; http://n2t.net/addgene:42843 ; RRID:Addgene_42843)
