[The description below was written by a language model from this plasmid's Addgene catalogue record.]
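Description:
TAL3380 is a TALEN expression plasmid encoding the "left" monomer of a nuclease pair directed against the zebrafish (D. rerio) gene tfe3a. It is built on the JDS70 backbone, a roughly 6.4 kb TALEN framework vector classed as a mammalian expression vector that also carries a T7 promoter. An insert of about 1.6 kb, comprising the custom TAL effector repeat array, was placed into it by restriction cloning that destroyed both junction sites. The plasmid is a high-copy construct maintained in E. coli under ampicillin selection. No feature table accompanies the record, so the origin of replication and other backbone elements are not itemised. The use of a BGH reverse sequencing primer suggests a BGH polyadenylation region lies downstream of the coding sequence.

The backbone supplies an N-terminal 3X FLAG tag and a C-terminal wild-type FokI nuclease domain, so the repeat array is expressed as a tagged TALE–FokI fusion. The repeats determine which DNA half-site is recognised, and the depositor specifies a 17-nucleotide target in tfe3a. FokI cleaves only as a dimer, so this monomer must be used with a matching "right" TALEN that binds the opposite strand across a spacer. Together the pair makes a double-strand break, whose error-prone repair can produce indel mutations that disrupt the gene. The CMV promoter drives expression in transfected cells. The T7 designation indicates that the coding sequence can be transcribed in vitro into mRNA, which fits the associated work on targeted gene disruption in somatic zebrafish cells. The insert name suggests it belongs to a community collection of zebrafish-targeting TALENs, and the depositor advises confirming the plasmid by diagnostic digest before use.
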