>Addgene plasmid #42843 | TAL3380 | depositor partial sequence | sequence record 57963 | TAL3380 sequence 2328 bps
TCTAGAGCTAGCACCATGGACTACAAAGACCATGACGGTGATTATAAAGATCATGACATCGATTACAAGG
ATGACGATGACAAGATGGCCCCCAAGAAGAAGAGGAAGGTGGGCATTCACCGCGGGGTACCTATGGTGGA
CTTGAGGACACTCGGTTATTCGCAACAGCAACAGGAGAAAATCAAGCCTAAGGTCAGGAGCACCGTCGCG
CAACACCACGAGGCGCTTGTGGGGCATGGCTTCACTCATGCGCATATTGTCGCGCTTTCACAGCACCCTG
CGGCGCTTGGGACGGTGGCTGTCAAATACCAAGATATGATTGCGGCCCTGCCCGAAGCCACGCACGAGGC
AATTGTAGGGGTCGGTAAACAGTGGTCGGGAGCGCGAGCACTTGAGGCGCTGCTGACTGTGGCGGGTGAG
CTTAGGGGGCCTCCGCTCCAGCTCGACACCGGGCAGCTGCTGAAGATCGCGAAGAGAGGGGGAGTAACAG
CGGTAGAGGCAGTGCACGCCTGGCGCAATGCGCTCACCGGGGCCCCCTTGAACCTGACCCCAGACCAGGT
AGTCGCAATCGCGTCGAACATTGGGGGAAAGCAAGCCCTGGAAACCGTGCAAAGGTTGTTGCCGGTCCTT
TGTCAAGACCACGGCCTTACACCGGAGCAAGTCGTGGCCATTGCAAGCAACATCGGTGGCAAACAGGCTC
TTGAGACGGTTCAGAGACTTCTCCCAGTTCTCTGTCAAGCCCACGGGCTGACTCCCGATCAAGTTGTAGC
GATTGCGTCGAACATTGGAGGGAAACAAGCATTGGAGACTGTCCAACGGCTCCTTCCCGTGTTGTGTCAA
GCCCACGGTTTGACGCCTGCACAAGTGGTCGCCATCGCCTCCAATATTGGCGGTAAGCAGGCGCTGGAAA
CAGTACAGCGCCTGCTGCCTGTACTGTGCCAGGATCATGGACTGACCCCAGACCAGGTAGTCGCAATCGC
GTCAAACGGAGGGGGAAAGCAAGCCCTGGAAACCGTGCAAAGGTTGTTGCCGGTCCTTTGTCAAGACCAC
GGCCTTACACCGGAGCAAGTCGTGGCCATTGCAAGCAACATCGGTGGCAAACAGGCTCTTGAGACGGTTC
AGAGACTTCTCCCAGTTCTCTGTCAAGCCCACGGGCTGACTCCCGATCAAGTTGTAGCGATTGCGAATAA
CAATGGAGGGAAACAAGCATTGGAGACTGTCCAACGGCTCCTTCCCGTGTTGTGTCAAGCCCACGGTTTG
ACGCCTGCACAAGTGGTCGCCATCGCCAGCCATGATGGCGGTAAGCAGGCGCTGGAAACAGTACAGCGCC
TGCTGCCTGTACTGTGCCAGGATCATGGACTGACCCCAGACCAGGTAGTCGCAATCGCGTCACATGACGG
GGGAAAGCAAGCCCTGGAAACCGTGCAAAGGTTGTTGCCGGTCCTTTGTCAAGACCACGGCCTTACACCG
GAGCAAGTCGTGGCCATTGCAAGCAACATCGGTGGCAAACAGGCTCTTGAGACGGTTCAGAGACTTCTCC
CAGTTCTCTGTCAAGCCCACGGGCTGACTCCCGATCAAGTTGTAGCGATTGCGAATAACAATGGAGGGAA
ACAAGCATTGGAGACTGTCCAACGGCTCCTTCCCGTGTTGTGTCAAGCCCACGGTTTGACGCCTGCACAA
GTGGTCGCCATCGCCTCGAATGGCGGCGGTAAGCAGGCGCTGGAAACAGTACAGCGCCTGCTGCCTGTAC
TGTGCCAGGATCATGGACTGACCCCAGACCAGGTAGTCGCAATCGCGTCACATGACGGGGGAAAGCAAGC
CCTGGAAACCGTGCAAAGGTTGTTGCCGGTCCTTTGTCAAGACCACGGCCTTACACCGGAGCAAGTCGTG
GCCATTGCAAGCAACATCGGTGGCAAACAGGCTCTTGAGACGGTTCAGAGACTTCTCCCAGTTCTCTGTC
AAGCCCACGGGCTGACTCCCGATCAAGTTGTAGCGATTGCGAATAACAATGGAGGGAAACAAGCATTGGA
GACTGTCCAACGGCTCCTTCCCGTGTTGTGTCAAGCCCACGGTCTGACACCCGAACAGGTGGTCGCCATT
GCTTCTAACATCGGAGGACGGCCAGCCTTGGAGTCCATCGTAGCCCAATTGTCCAGGCCCGATCCCGCGT
TGGCTGCGTTAACGAATGACCATCTGGTGGCGTTGGCATGTCTTGGTGGACGACCCGCGCTCGATGCAGT
CAAAAAGGGTCTGCCTCATGCTCCCGCATTGATCAAAAGAACCAACCGGCGGATTCCCGAGAGAACTTCC
CATCGAGTCGCGGGATCC
