>Addgene plasmid #42843 | TAL3380 | addgene partial sequence | sequence record 64571 | JDS-TALEN-F 5'-TAGGGGTCGGTAAACAGTGG-3'
TGTGGCGGGTGAGCTTAGGGGGCCTCCGCTCCAGCTCGACACCGGGCAGCTGCTGAAGATCGCGAAGAGA
GGGGGAGTAACAGCGGTAGAGGCAGTGCACGCCTGGCGCAATGCGCTCACCGGGGCCCCCTTGAACCTGA
CCCCAGACCAGGTAGTCGCAATCGCGTCGAACATTGGGGGAAAGCAAGCCCTGGAAACCGTGCAAAGGTT
GTTGCCGGTCCTTTGTCAAGACCACGGCCTTACACCGGAGCAAGTCGTGGCCATTGCAAGCAACATCGGT
GGCAAACAGGCTCTTGAGACGGTTCAGAGACTTCTCCCAGTTCTCTGTCAAGCCCACGGGCTGACTCCCG
ATCAAGTTGTAGCGATTGCGTCGAACATTGGAGGGAAACAAGCATTGGAGACTGTCCAACGGCTCCTTCC
CGTGTTGTGTCAAGCCCACGGTTTGACGCCTGCACAAGTGGTCGCCATCGCCTCCAATATTGGCGGTAAG
CAGGCGCTGGAAACAGTACAGCGCCTGCTGCCTGTACTGTGCCAGGATCATGGACTGACCCCAGACCAGG
TAGTCGCAATCGCGTCAAACGGAGGGGGAAAGCAAGCCCTGGAAACCGTGCAAAGGTTGTTGCCGGTCCT
TTGTCAAGACCACGGCCTTACACCGGAGCAAGTCGTGGCCATTGCAAGCAACATCGGTGGCAAACAGGCT
CTTGAGACGGTTCAGAGACTTCTCCCAGTTCTCTGTCAAGCCCACGGGCTGACTCCCGATCAAGTTGTAG
CGATTGCGAATAACAATGGAGGGAAACAAGCATTGGAGACTGTCCAACGGCTCCTTCCCGTGTTGTGTCA
AGCCCACGGTTTGACGCCTGCACAAGTGGTCGCCATCGCCAGCCATGATGGCGGTAAGCAGGCGCTGGAA
ACAGTACAGCGCCTGCTGCCTGTACTGTGCCAGGATCATGGACTGACCCCAGACCAGGTAGTCGCAATCG
CGTCACATGACGGGGG
